>Addgene plasmid #80418 | DT0 | depositor full sequence | sequence record 151407 | DT0 sequence 5447 bps
TTAACCTGGCTTATCGAAATTAATACGACTCACTATAGGGAGACCGGCAGATCTGATATCATCGATGAAT
TCGAGCTCGGTACCCTAATAGTAATCAATTACGGGGTCATTAGTTCATAGCCCATATATGGAGTTCCGCG
TTACATAACTTACGGTAAATGGCCCGCCTGGCTGACCGCCCAACGACCCCCGCCCATTGACGTCAATAAT
GACGTATGTTCCCATAGTAACGCCAATAGGGACTTTCCATTGACGTCAATGGGTGGAGTATTTACGGTAA
ACTGCCCACTTGGCAGTACATCAAGTGTATCATATGCCAAGTACGCCCCCTATTGACGTCAATGACGGTA
AATGGCCCGCCTGGCATTATGCCCAGTACATGACCTTATGGGACTTTCCTACTTGGCAGTACATCTACGT
ATTAGTCATCGCTATTACCATGGTGATGCGGTTTTGGCAGTACATCAATGGGCGTGGATAGCGGTTTGAC
TCACGGGGATTTCCAAGTCTCCACCCCATTGACGTCAATGGGAGTTTGTTTTGGCACCAAAATCAACGGG
ACTTTCCAAAATGTCGTAACAACTCCGCCCCATTGACGCAAATGGGCGGTAGGCGTGTACGGTGGGAGGT
CTATATAAGCAGAGCTGGTTTAGTGAACCGTCAGATCCGCTAGCGCTACCGGACTCAGATCAGGCTGAGG
CCGAGGTGACGCTGCGGGAGCTCCAGGAAGCCCTGGAGGAGGAGGTGCTCACCCGGCAGAGCCTGAGCCG
GGAGATGGAGGCCATCCGCACGGACAACCAGAACTTCGCCAGGTCGGGATCGGGGCCGGGGCCGGGGCCG
GGATGCGGGCCGGTGGCAACCCTTGGCAGCCCCTCTCGTCCGGCCCGGACGGACTCACCGTCCTTACCTC
CCCACAGTCAACTACGCGAGGCAGAGGCTCGGAACCGGGACCTAGAGGCACACGTCCGGCAGTTGCAGGA
GCGGATGGAGTTGCTGCAGGCAGAGGGAGCCACAGGTGAGTCCCTCATGTGTCCCCTTCCCCGGAGGACC
GGGAGGAGGTGGGCCGTCTGCTCCGCGGGGCGTGTATAGACACCTGGAGGAGGGAAGGGACCCACGCTGG
GGCACGCCGCGCCACCGCCCTCCTTCGCCCCTCCACGCGCCCTATGCCTCTTTCTTCTCCTTCCAGCTGT
CACGGGGGTCCCCAGTCCCCGGGCCACGGATCCACCTTCCCATGTAAGACCCCTCTCTTTCCCCTGCCTC
AGACCTGCTGCCCATTCTGCAGATCCCCTCCCTGGCTCCTGGTCTCCCCGTCCAGATATAGGGCTCACCC
TACGTCTTTGCGACTTTAGAGGGCAGAAGCCCTTTATTCAGCCCCAGATCTCCCTCCGTTCAGGCCTCAC
CAGATTCCCTCCGGGATCTCCCTAGATAACCTCCCCAACCTCGATTCCGCTCGCTGTCTCTCGCCCCACC
GCTGAGGGCTGGGCTGGGCTCCGATCGGGTCACCTGTCCCTTCTCTCTCCAGCTAGATGGCCCCCCGGCC
GTGGCTGTGGGCCAGTGCCCGCTGGTGGGGCCAGGCCCCATGCACCGCCGCCACCTGCTGCTCCCTGCCA
GGGTACGTCCGGCTGCCCACGCCCCCCTCCGCCGTCGCGCCCCGCGCTCCACCCGCCCCGTGCCACCCGC
TTAGCTGCGCATTTGCGGGGCTGGGCCCACGGCAGGAGGGCGGATCTTCGGGCAGCCAATCAACACAGGC
CGCTAGGAAGCAGCCAATGACGAGTTCGGACGGGATTCGAGGCGTGCGAGTGGACTAACAACAGCTGTAG
GCTGTTGGGGCGGGGGCGGGGCGCAGGGAAGAGTGCGGGCCCACCTATGGGCGTAGGCGGGGCGAGTCCC
AGGAGCCAATCAGAGGCCCATGCCGGGTGTTGACCTCGCCCTCTCCCCGCAGGTCCCTAGGCCTGGCCTA
TCGGAGGCGCTTTCCCTGCTCCTGTTCGCCGTTGTTCTGTCTCGTGCCGCCGCCCTGGGCTGCATTGGGT
TGGTGGCCCACGCCGGCCAACTCACCGCAGTCTGGCGCCGCCCAGGAGCCGCCCGCGCTCCCTGAACCCT
AGAACTGTCTTCGACTCCGGGGCCCCGTTGGAAGACTGAGTGCCCGGGGCACGGCACAGAAGCCGCGCCC
ACCGCCTGCCAGTTCACAACCGCTCCGAGCGTGGGTCTCCGCCCAGCTCCAGTCCTGTGATCCGGGCCCG
CCCCCTAGCGGCCGGGGAGGGAGGGGCCGGGTCCGCGGCCGGCGAACGGGGCTCGAAGGGTCCTTGTAGC
CGGGAATGTCGACGGGGGATCACAGACCATTTCTTTCTTTCGGCCAGGCTGAGGCCCTGACGTGGATGGG
CAAACTGCAGGCCTGGGAAGGCAGCAAGCCGGGCCGTCCGTGTTCCATCCTCCACGCACCCCCACCTATC
GTTGGTTCGCAAAGTGCAAAGCTTTCTTGTGCATGACGCCCTGCTCTGGGGAGCGTCTGGCGCGATCTCT
GCCTGCTTACTCGGGAAATTTGCTTTTGCCAAACCCGCTTTTTCGGGGATCCCGCGCCCCCCTCCTCACT
TGCGCTGCTCTCGGAGCCCCAGCCGGCTCCGCCCGCTTCGGCGGTTTGGATATTTATTGACCTCGTCCTC
CGACTCGCTGACAGGCTACAGGACCCCCAACAACCCCAATCCACGTTTTGGATGCACTGAGACCCCGACA
TTCCTCGGTATTTATTGTCTGTCCCCACCTAGGACCCCCACCCCCGACCCTCGCGAATAAAAGGCCCTCC
ATCTGCCCAAAGCTCTGGACTCCACAGTGTCCGCGGTTTGCGTTGTGGGCCGGAGCTCCGCAGCGGGCCA
ATCCGGAGGCGTGTGGAGGCGGCCGAAGGTCTGGGAGGAGCTAGCGGGATGCGAAGCGGCCGAATCAGGG
TTGGGGGAGGAAAAGCCACGGGGCGGGGCTTTGGCGTCCGGCCAATAGGAGGGCGAGCGGGCCACCCGGA
GGCACCGCCCCCGCCCAGCTGTGGCCCAGCTGTGCCACCGAGCGTCGAGAAGAGGGGGCTGGGCTGGCAG
CGCGCGCGGCCATCCTCCTTCCACTGCGCCTGCGCTCGAGTTCTATAGTGTCACCTAAATCGTATGTGTA
TGATACATAAGGTTATGTATTAATTGTAGCCGCGTTCTAACGACAATATGTCCATATGGTGCACTCTCAG
TACAATCTGCTCTGATGCCGCATAGTTAAGCCAGCCCCGACACCCGCCAACACCCGCTGACGCGCCCTGA
CGGGCTTGTCTGCTCCCGGCATCCGCTTACAGACAAGCTGTGACCGTCTCCGGGAGCTGCATGTGTCAGA
GGTTTTCACCGTCATCACCGAAACGCGCGAGACGAAAGGGCCTCGTGATACGCCTATTTTTATAGGTTAA
TGTCATGATAATAATGGTTTCTTAGACGTCAGGTGGCACTTTTCGGGGAAATGTGCGCGGAACCCCTATT
TGTTTATTTTTCTAAATACATTCAAATATGTATCCGCTCATGAGACAATAACCCTGATAAATGCTTCAAT
AATATTGAAAAAGGAAGAGTATGAGTATTCAACATTTCCGTGTCGCCCTTATTCCCTTTTTTGCGGCATT
TTGCCTTCCTGTTTTTGCTCACCCAGAAACGCTGGTGAAAGTAAAAGATGCTGAAGATCAGTTGGGTGCA
CGAGTGGGTTACATCGAACTGGATCTCAACAGCGGTAAGATCCTTGAGAGTTTTCGCCCCGAAGAACGTT
TTCCAATGATGAGCACTTTTAAAGTTCTGCTATGTGGCGCGGTATTATCCCGTATTGACGCCGGGCAAGA
GCAACTCGGTCGCCGCATACACTATTCTCAGAATGACTTGGTTGAGTACTCACCAGTCACAGAAAAGCAT
CTTACGGATGGCATGACAGTAAGAGAATTATGCAGTGCTGCCATAAGCATGAGTGATAACACTGCGGCCA
ACTTACTTCTGACAACGATCGGAGGACCGAAGGAGCTAACCGCTTTTTTTCACAACATGGGGGATCATGT
AACTCGCCTTGATCGTTGGGAACCGGAGCTGAATGAAGCCATACCAAACGACGAGCGTGACACCACGATG
CCTGTAGCAATGGCAACAACGTTGCGCAAACTATTAACTGGCGAACTACTTACTCTAGCTTCCCGGCAAC
AATTAATAGACTGGATGGAGGCGGATAAAGTTGCAGGACCACTTCTGCGCTCGGCCCTTCCGGCTGGCTG
GTTTATTGCTGATAAATCTGGAGCCGGTGAGCGTGGGTCTCGCGGTATCATTGCAGCACTGGGGCCAGAT
GGTAAGCCCTCCCGTATCGTAGTTATCTACACGACGGGCAGTCAGGCAACTATGGATGAACGAAATAGAC
AGATCGCTGAGATAGGTGCCTCACTGATTAAGCATTGGTAACTGTCAGACCAAGTTTACTCATATATACT
TTAGATTGATTTAAAACTTCATTTTTAATTTAAAAGGATCTAGGTGAAGATCCTTTTTGATAATCTCATG
ACCAAAATCCCTTAACGTGAGTTTTCGTTCCACTGAGCGTCAGACCCCGTAGAAAAGATCAAAGGATCTT
CTTGAGATCCTTTTTTTCTGCGCGTAATCTGCTGCTTGCAAACAAAAAAACCACCGCTACCAGCGGTGGT
TTGTTTGCCGGATCAAGAGCTACCAACTCTTTTTCCGAAGGTAACTGGCTTCAGCAGAGCGCAGATACCA
AATACTGTCCTTCTAGTGTAGCCGTAGTTAGGCCACCACTTCAAGAACTCTGTAGCACCGCCTACATACC
TCGCTCTGCTAATCCTGTTACCAGTGGCTGCTGCCAGTGGCGATAAGTCGTGTCTTACCGGGTTGGACTC
AAGACGATAGTTACCGGATAAGGCGCAGCGGTCGGGCTGAACGGGGGGTTCGTGCACACAGCCCAGCTTG
GAGCGAACGACCTACACCGAACTGAGATACCTACAGCGTGAGCATTGAGAAAGCGCCACGCTTCCCGAAG
GGAGAAAGGCGGACAGGTATCCGGTAAGCGGCAGGGTCGGAACAGGAGAGCGCACGAGGGAGCTTCCAGG
GGGGAACGCCTGGTATCTTTATAGTCCTGTCGGGTTTCGCCACCTCTGACTTGAGCGTCGATTTTTGTGA
TGCTCGTCAGGGGGGCCGAGCCTATGGAAAAACGCCAGCAACGCGGCCTTTTTACGGTTCCTGGCCTTTT
GCTGGCCTTTTGCTCACATGTTCTTTCCTGCGTTATCCCCTGATTCTGTGGATAACCGTATTACCGCCTT
TGAGTGAGCTGATACCGCTCGCCGCAGCCGAACGACCGAGCGCAGCGAGTCAGTGAGCGAGGAAGCGGAA
GAGCGCCCAATACGCAAACCGCCTCTCCCCGCGCGTTGGCCGATTCATTAATGCAGG
Features (pLannotate 1.2.2; 12 found; start..end, strand, type, name):
     21..39      +  promoter       T7 promoter: promoter for bacteriophage T7 RNA polymerase
     67..85      +  misc_feature   MCS (fragment): pUC18/19 multiple cloning site
    139..442     +  enhancer       CMV enhancer: human cytomegalovirus immediate early enhancer
    443..646     +  promoter       CMV promoter: human cytomegalovirus (CMV) immediate early promoter
    669..691     +  misc_feature   MCS (fragment): multiple cloning site
   3122..3140    -  promoter       SP6 promoter: promoter for bacteriophage SP6 RNA polymerase
   3203..3254    -  misc_feature   bom (fragment): basis of mobility region from pBR322
   3356..3391    -  CDS            rop (fragment): Rop protein, which maintains plasmids at low copy number; rop
   3486..3590    +  promoter       AmpR promoter: bla
   3591..4451    +  CDS            AmpR: β-lactamase; bla; confers resistance to ampicillin, carbenicillin, and related antibiotics
   4622..5210    +  rep_origin     ori: high-copy-number ColE1/pMB1/pBR322/pUC origin of replication
   5393..5446    +  CDS            lacI (fragment): lac repressor; lacI; The lac repressor binds to the lac operator to inhibit transcription in E. coli. This inhibition can be relieved by adding lactose or isopropyl-β-D-thiogalactopyranoside (IPTG).
