[The description below was written by a language model from this plasmid's Addgene catalogue record and pLannotate feature annotations shown in this document.]
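Description:
DT0 is a mammalian expression plasmid built on the small sp72 cloning backbone, carrying a human DMPK genomic segment spanning exons 11 to 15 with no CTG repeats at the exon 15 position where the repeat tract normally lies. It is maintained in E. coli as a high-copy plasmid through a ColE1/pUC-type origin and is selected with ampicillin via the β-lactamase gene and its native promoter. The total size is 5,447 bp, of which roughly 3.1 kb is recorded as insert. The annotation also picks up short fragments of bom, rop and lacI, which are backbone remnants rather than functional elements.

The feature table shows a CMV immediate early enhancer and promoter upstream of a short multiple cloning site fragment. This is followed by a long unannotated stretch that presumably holds the DMPK genomic segment, although the annotation tool did not label it. The CMV elements would drive transcription of the DMPK fragment in transfected mammalian cells. The whole cassette sits between the T7 and SP6 phage promoters characteristic of the sp72 backbone, which face inward. No polyadenylation signal is annotated; because exon 15 is the terminal region of the fragment, one may be supplied by the genomic sequence, but the record does not say so.

The backbone notes describe interrupted repeat tracts made by concatenating sets of 20 CTGs through ligated SalI and XhoI sites, which implies related constructs that do carry repeats. DT0 has none, so it would naturally serve as the zero-repeat control for CUG repeat RNA expression. The associated work concerns muscleblind proteins and the regulation of alternative splicing. The depositor notes some discrepancies between the repository's quality control sequence and the deposited sequence, said not to affect function.
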