Addgene plasmid #80418: DT0
Purpose: Expresses 0 CUG repeats in the context of human DMPK genomic segment containing exons 11-15 with repeats inserted at site in exon 15 that contains the repeats
Depositing lab: Thomas Cooper. Publication: Muscleblind proteins regulate alternative splicing. Ho TH, Charlet-B N, Poulos MG, Singh G, Swanson MS, Cooper TA. EMBO J. 2004 Aug 4;23(15):3103-12. Epub 2004 Jul 15. 10.1038/sj.emboj.7600300 PubMed 15257297.
Backbone
  Vector backbone: sp72
  Backbone size w/o insert (bp): 2400
  Total vector size (bp): 5447
  Modifications to backbone: the interrupted repeats contain 20 CTGs with TCGAC interruptions where SalI and XhoI sites were ligated to concatermize the sets of 20 repeats
  Vector type: Mammalian Expression
Growth in bacteria
  Bacterial resistance: Ampicillin, 100 μg/mL
  Growth temperature: 37°C
  Growth strain: DH5alpha
  Copy number: High Copy
Gene/Insert
  Gene/Insert name: human DMPK exons 11-15 with 0 CTG repeats
  Species: H. sapiens (human)
  Insert size (bp): 3122
  Entrez Gene: DMPK (a.k.a. DM, DM1, DM1PK, DMK, MDPK, MT-PK)
Terms and licenses: Academic/Nonprofit Terms; Industry Terms: Not Available to Industry
Depositor comments: Please note that there are some discrepancies between Addgene's quality control sequences and the depositor's sequence. The depositor noted that these discrepancies do NOT affect plasmid function.
How to cite: DT0 was a gift from Thomas Cooper (Addgene plasmid # 80418 ; http://n2t.net/addgene:80418 ; RRID:Addgene_80418)
