>Addgene plasmid #80418 | DT0 | addgene partial sequence | sequence record 156721 | CMV-F 5'-CGCAAATGGGCGGTAGGCGTG-3'
CTGGTTTAGTGAACCGTCAGATCCGCTAGCGCTACCGGACTCAGATCAGGCTGAGGCCGAGGTGACGCTG
CGGGAGCTCCAGGAAGCCCTGGAGGAGGAGGTGCTCACCCGGCAGAGCCTGAGCCGGGAGATGGAGGCCA
TCCGCACGGACAACCAGAACTTCGCCAGGTCGGGATCGGGGCCGGGGCCGGGGCCGGGATGCGGGCCGGT
GGCAACCCTTGGCAGCCCCTCTCGTCCGGCCCGGACGGACTCACCGTCCTTACCTCCCCACAGTCAACTA
CGCGAGGCAGAGGCTCGGAACCGGGACCTAGAGGCACACGTCCGGCAGTTGCAGGAGCGGATGGAGTTGC
TGCAGGCAGAGGGAGCCACAGGTGAGTCCCTCATGTGTCCCCTTCCCCGGAGGACCGGGAGGAGGTGGGC
CGTCTGCTCCGCGGGGCGTGTATAGACACCTGGAGGAGGGAAGGGACCCACGCTGGGGCACGCCGCGCCA
CCGCCCTCCTTCGCCCCTCCACGCGCCCTATGCCTCTTTCTTCTCCTTCCAGCTGTCACGGGGGTCCCCA
GTCCCCGGGCCACGGATCCACCTTCCCATGTAAGACCCCTCTCTTTCCCCTGCCTCAGACCTGCTGCCCA
TTCTGCAGATCCCCTCCCTGGCTCCTGGTCTCCCCGTCCAGATATAGGGCTCACCCTACGTCTTTGCGAC
TTTAGAGGGCAGAAGCCCTTTATTCAGCCCCAGATCTCCCTCCGTTCAGGCCTCACCAGATTCCCTCCGG
GATCTCCCTAGATAACCTCCCCAACCTCGATTCCCCTCGCTGTCTCTCGCCCCACCGCTGAGGGCTGGGC
TGGGCTCCGATCGGGTCACCTGTCCCTTCTCTCTC
