>Addgene plasmid #80418 | DT0 | addgene partial sequence | sequence record 156724 | SP6 5'-ATTTAGGTGACACTATAG-3'
CGCTGCCAGCCCAGCCCCCTCTTCTCGACGCTCGGTGGCACAGCTGGGCCACAGCTGGGCGGGGGCGGTG
CCTCCGGGTGGCCCGCTCGCCCTCCTATTGGCCGGACGCCAAAGCCCCGCCCCGTGGCTTTTCCTCCCCC
AACCCTGATTCGGCCGCTTCGCATCCCGCTAGCTCCTCCCAGACCTTCGGCCGCCTCCACACGCCTCCGG
ATTGGCCCGCTGCGGAGCCTCCGGCCCACAACGCAAACCGCGGACACTGTGGAGTCCAGAGCTTTGGGCA
GATGGAGGGCCTTTTATTCGCGAGGGTCGGGGGTGGGGGTCCTAGGTGGGGACAGACAATAGATACCGAG
GAATGTCGGGGTCTCAGTGCATCCAAAACGTGGATTGGGGTTGTTGGGGGTCCTGTAGCCTGTCAGCGAG
TCGGAGGACGAGGTCAATAAATATCCAAACCGCCGAAGCGGGCGGGGCCGGCTGGGGCTCCGAGAGCAGC
GCAAGTGAGGAGGGGGGCGCGGGATCCCCGAAAAAGCGGGTTTGGCAAAAGCAAATTTCCCGAGTAAGCA
GGCAGAGATCGCGCCAGACGCTCCCCAGAGCAGGGCGTCATGCACAAGAAAGCTTTGCACTTTGCGAACC
ACCGATAGGTGGGGGTGCGTGGAGGATGGAACACGGACGGCCCGGCTTGCTGCCTTCCCAGGCCTGCAGT
TTGCCCATCCACGTCAGG
